>Addgene plasmid #92008 | pcDNA3.1+_FH-AGO2-5xE | addgene full sequence | sequence record 180665 | Addgene NGS Result
GACGGATCGGGAGATCTCCCGATCCCCTATGGTGCACTCTCAGTACAATCTGCTCTGATGCCGCATAGTT
AAGCCAGTATCTGCTCCCTGCTTGTGTGTTGGAGGTCGCTGAGTAGTGCGCGAGCAAAATTTAAGCTACA
ACAAGGCAAGGCTTGACCGACAATTGCATGAAGAATCTGCTTAGGGTTAGGCGTTTTGCGCTGCTTCGCG
ATGTACGGGCCAGATATACGCGTTGACATTGATTATTGACTAGTTATTAATAGTAATCAATTACGGGGTC
ATTAGTTCATAGCCCATATATGGAGTTCCGCGTTACATAACTTACGGTAAATGGCCCGCCTGGCTGACCG
CCCAACGACCCCCGCCCATTGACGTCAATAATGACGTATGTTCCCATAGTAACGCCAATAGGGACTTTCC
ATTGACGTCAATGGGTGGAGTATTTACGGTAAACTGCCCACTTGGCAGTACATCAAGTGTATCATATGCC
AAGTACGCCCCCTATTGACGTCAATGACGGTAAATGGCCCGCCTGGCATTATGCCCAGTACATGACCTTA
TGGGACTTTCCTACTTGGCAGTACATCTACGTATTAGTCATCGCTATTACCATGGTGATGCGGTTTTGGC
AGTACATCAATGGGCGTGGATAGCGGTTTGACTCACGGGGATTTCCAAGTCTCCACCCCATTGACGTCAA
TGGGAGTTTGTTTTGGCACCAAAATCAACGGGACTTTCCAAAATGTCGTAACAACTCCGCCCCATTGACG
CAAATGGGCGGTAGGCGTGTACGGTGGGAGGTCTATATAAGCAGAGCTCTCTGGCTAACTAGAGAACCCA
CTGCTTACTGGCTTATCGAAATTAATACGACTCACTATAGGGAGACCCAAGCTGGCTAGCGTTTAAACTT
AAGCTTGGTACCGAGCTCGGATCCACTAGTCCAGTGTGGTGGAATTCGCCATGGACTACAAGGACGACGA
TGACAAGTACCCTTATGACGTGCCCGATTACGCTAGCGGCCGCATGTACTCGGGAGCCGGCCCCGCACTT
GCACCTCCTGCGCCGCCGCCCCCCATCCAAGGATATGCCTTCAAGCCTCCACCTAGACCCGACTTTGGGA
CCTCCGGGAGAACAATCAAATTACAGGCCAATTTCTTCGAAATGGACATCCCCAAAATTGACATCTATCA
TTATGAATTGGATATCAAGCCAGAGAAGTGCCCGAGGAGAGTTAACAGGGAAATCGTGGAACACATGGTC
CAGCACTTTAAAACACAGATCTTTGGGGATCGGAAGCCCGTGTTTGACGGCAGGAAGAATCTATACACAG
CCATGCCCCTTCCGATTGGGAGGGACAAGGTGGAGCTGGAGGTCACGCTGCCAGGAGAAGGCAAGGATCG
CATCTTCAAGGTGTCCATCAAGTGGGTGTCCTGCGTGAGCTTGCAGGCGTTACACGATGCACTTTCAGGG
CGGCTGCCCAGCGTCCCTTTTGAGACGATCCAGGCCCTGGACGTGGTCATGAGGCACTTGCCATCCATGA
GGTACACCCCCGTGGGCCGCTCCTTCTTCACCGCGTCCGAAGGCTGCTCTAACCCTCTTGGCGGGGGCCG
AGAAGTGTGGTTTGGCTTCCATCAGTCCGTCCGGCCTTCTCTCTGGAAAATGATGCTGAATATTGATGTG
TCAGCAACAGCGTTTTACAAGGCACAGCCAGTAATCGAGTTTGTTTGTGAAGTTTTGGATTTTAAAAGTA
TTGAAGAACAACAAAAACCTCTGACAGATTCCCAAAGGGTAAAGTTTACCAAAGAAATTAAAGGTCTAAA
GGTGGAGATAACGCACTGTGGGCAGATGAAGAGGAAGTACCGTGTCTGCAATGTGACCCGGCGGCCCGCC
AGTCACCAAACATTCCCGCTGCAGCAGGAGAGCGGGCAGACGGTGGAGTGCACGGTGGCCCAGTATTTCA
AGGACAGGCACAAGTTGGTTCTGCGCTACCCCCACCTCCCATGTTTACAAGTCGGACAGGAGCAGAAACA
CACCTACCTTCCCCTGGAGGTCTGTAACATTGTGGCAGGACAAAGATGTATTAAAAAATTAACGGACAAT
CAGACCTCAACCATGATCAGAGCGACTGCTAGGTCGGCGCCCGATCGGCAAGAAGAGATTAGCAAATTGA
TGCGAAGTGCAAGTTTCAACACAGATCCATACGTCCGTGAATTTGGAATCATGGTCAAAGATGAGATGAC
AGACGTGACTGGGCGGGTGCTGCAGCCGCCCTCCATCCTCTACGGGGGCAGGAATAAAGCTATTGCGACC
CCTGTCCAGGGCGTCTGGGACATGCGGAAC
[405 nt withheld, positions 2341-2745]
AACAACATCCTGCTGCCCCAGGGCAGGCCGCCGGTGTTCCAGCAGCCCGTCATCTTTCTGGGAGCAGACG
TCACTCACCCCCCCGCCGGGGATGGGAAGAAGCCCTCCATTGCCGCCGTGGTGGGCAGCATGGACGCCCA
CCCCAATCGCTACTGCGCCACCGTGCGCGTGCAGCAGCACCGGCAGGAGATCATACAAGACCTGGCCGCC
ATGGTCCGCGAGCTCCTCATCCAGTTCTACAAGTCCACGCGCTTCAAGCCCACCCGCATCATCTTCTACC
GCGACGGTGTCTCTGAAGGCCAGTTCCAGCAGGTTCTCCACCACGAGTTGCTGGCCATCCGTGAGGCCTG
TATCAAGCTAGAAAAAGACTACCAGCCCGGGATCACCTTCATCGTGGTGCAGAAGAGGCACCACACCCGG
CTCTTCTGCACTGACAAGAACGAGCGGGTTGGGAAAAGTGGAAACATTCCAGCAGGCACGACTGTGGACA
CGAAAATCACCCACCCCACCGAGTTCGACTTCTACCTGTGTAGTCACGCTGGCATCCAGGGGACAAGCAG
GCCTTCGCACTATCACGTCCTCTGGGACGACAATCGTTTCTCCTCTGATGAGCTGCAGATCCTAACCTAC
CAGCTGTGTCACACCTACGTGCGCTGCACACGCTCCGTGTCCATCCCAGCGCCAGCATACTACGCTCACC
TGGTGGCCTTCCGGGCCAGGTACCACCTGGTGGATAAGGAACATGACGAGGCTGAAGGAGAGCATGAGGA
GGGGCAGGAGAACGGGCGAGACCACCAAGCACTGGCCAAGGCGGTCCAGGTTCACCAAGACACTCTGCGC
ACCATGTACTTTGCTTGAGAATTCTGCAGATATCCAGCACAGTGGCGGCCGCTCGAGTCTAGAGGGCCCG
TTTAAACCCGCTGATCAGCCTCGACTGTGCCTTCTAGTTGCCAGCCATCTGTTGTTTGCCCCTCCCCCGT
GCCTTCCTTGACCCTGGAAGGTGCCACTCCCACTGTCCTTTCCTAATAAAATGAGGAAATTGCATCGCAT
TGTCTGAGTAGGTGTCATTCTATTCTGGGGGGTGGGGTGGGGCAGGACAGCAAGGGGGAGGATTGGGAAG
ACAATAGCAGGCATGCTGGGGATGCGGTGGGCTCTATGGCTTCTGAGGCGGAAAGAACCAGCTGGGGCTC
TAGGGGGTATCCCC
[124 nt withheld, positions 3950-4073]
C
[91 nt withheld, positions 4075-4165]
A
[49 nt withheld, positions 4167-4215]
CCTTTGACGTTGGAGTCCACGTTCTTT
[37 nt withheld, positions 4243-4279]
ACCCTATCTCGGTCTATTCTTTTGATTTATAAGGGATTTTGCCGATTTCGGCCTATTGGTTAAAAAATGA
GCTGATTTAACAAAAATTTAACGCGAATTAATTCTGTGGAATGTGTGTCAGTTAGGGTGTGGAAAGTCCC
CAGGCTCCCCAGCAGGCAGAAGTATGCAAAGCATGCATCTCAATTAGTCAGCAACCAGGTGTGGAAAGTC
CCCAGGCTCCCCAGCAGGCAGAAGTATGCAAAGCATGCATCTCAATTAGTCAGCAACCATAGTCCCGCCC
CTAACTCCGCCCATCCCGCCCCTAACTCCGCCCAGTTCCGCCCATTCTCCGCCCCATGGCTGACTAATTT
TTTTTATTTATGCAGAGGCCGAGGCCGCCTCTGCCTCTGAGCTATTCCAGAAGTAGTGAGGAGGCTTTTT
TGGAGGCCTAGGCTTTTGCAAAAAGCTCCCGGGAGCTTGTATATCCATTTTCGGATCTGATCAAGAGACA
GGATGAGGATCGTTTCGCATGATTGAACAAGATGGATTGCACGCAGGTTCTCCGGCCGCTTGGGTGGAGA
GGCTATTCGGCTATGACTGGGCACAACAGACAATCGGCTGCTCTGATGCCGCCGTGTTCCGGCTGTCAGC
GCAGGGGCGCCCGGTTCTTTTTGTCAAGACCGACCTGTCCGGTGCCCTGAATGAACTGCAGGACGAGGCA
GCGCGGCTATCGTGGCTGGCCACGACGGGCGTTCCTTGCGCAGCTGTGCTCGACGTTGTCACTGAAGCGG
GAAGGGACTGGCTGCTATTGGGCGAAGTGCCGGGGCAGGATCTCCTGTCATCTCACCTTGCTCCTGCCGA
GAAAGTATCCATCATGGCTGATGCAATGCGGCGGCTGCATACGCTTGATCCGGCTACCTGCCCATTCGAC
CACCAAGCGAAACATCGCATCGAGCGAGCACGTACTCGGATGGAAGCCGGTCTTGTCGATCAGGATGATC
TGGACGAAGAGCATCAGGGGCTCGCGCCAGCCGAACTGTTCGCCAGGCTCAAGGCGCGCATGCCCGACGG
CGAGGATCTCGTCGTGACCCATGGCGATGCCTGCTTGCCGAATATCATGGTGGAAAATGGCCGCTTTTCT
GGATTCATCGACTGTGGCCGGCTGGGTGTGGCGGACCGCTATCAGGACATAGCGTTGGCTACCCGTGATA
TTGCTGAAGAGCTTGGCGGCGAATGGGCTGACCGCTTCCTCGTGCTTTACGGTATCGCCGCTCCCGATTC
GCAGCGCATCGCCTTCTATCGCCTTCTTGACGAGTTCTTCTGAGCGGGACTCTGGGGTTCGAAATGACCG
ACCAAGCGACGCCCAACCTGCCATCACGAGATTTCGATTCCACCGCCGCCTTCTATGAAAGGTTGGGCTT
CGGAATCGTTTTCCGGGACGCCGGCTGGATGATCCTCCAGCGCGGGGATCTCATGCTGGAGTTCTTCGCC
CACCCCAACTTGTTTATTGCAGCTTATAATGGTTACAAATAAAGCAATAGCATCACAAATTTCACAAATA
AAGCATTTTTTTCACTGCATTCTAGTTGTGGTTTGTCCAAACTCATCAATGTATCTTATCATGTCTGTAT
ACCGTCGACCTCTAGCTAGAGCTTGGCGTAATCATGGTCATAGCTGTTTCCTGTGTGAAATTGTTATCCG
CTCACAATTCCACACAACATACGAGCCGGAAGCATAAAGTGTAAAGCCTGGGGTGCCTAATGAGTGAGCT
AACTCACATTAATTGCGTTGCGCTCACTGCCCGCTTTCCAGTCGGGAAACCTGTCGTGCCAGCTGCATTA
ATGAATCGGCCAACGCGCGGGGAGAGGCGGTTTGCGTATTGGGCGCTCTTCCGCTTCCTCGCTCACTGAC
TCGCTGCGCTCGGTCGTTCGGCTGCGGCGAGCGGTATCAGCTCACTCAAAGGCGGTAATACGGTTATCCA
CAGAATCAGGGGATAACGCAGGAAAGAACATGTGAGCAAAAGGCCAGCAAAAGGCCAGGAACCGTAAAAA
GGCCGCGTTGCTGGCGTTTTTCCATAGGCTCCGCCCCCCTGACGAGCATCACAAAAATCGACGCTCAAGT
CAGAGGTGGCGAAACCCGACAGGACTATAAAGATACCAGGCGTTTCCCCCTGGAAGCTCCCTCGTGCGCT
CTCCTGTTCCGACCCTGCCGCTTACCGGATACCTGTCCGCCTTTCTCCCTTCGGGAAGCGTGGCGCTTTC
TCATAGCTCACGCTGTAGGTATCTCAGTTCGGTGTAGGTCGTTCGCTCCAAGCTGGGCTGTGTGCACGAA
CCCCCCGTTCAGCCCGACCGCTGCGCCTTATCCGGTAACTATCGTCTTGAGTCCAACCCGGTAAGACACG
ACTTATCGCCACTGGCAGCAGCCACTGGTAACAGGATTAGCAGAGCGAGGTATGTAGGCGGTGCTACAGA
GTTCTTGAAGTGGTGGCCTAACTACGGCTACACTAGAAGAACAGTATTTGGTATCTGCGCTCTGCTGAAG
CCAGTTACCTTCGGAAAAAGAGTTGGTAGCTCTTGATCCGGCAAACAAACCACCGCTGGTAGCGGTGGTT
TTTTTGTTTGCAAGCAGCAGATTACGCGCAGAAAAAAAGGATCTCAAGAAGATCCTTTGATCTTTTCTAC
GGGGTCTGACGCTCAGTGGAACGAAAACTCACGTTAAGGGATTTTGGTCATGAGATTATCAAAAAGGATC
TTCACCTAGATCCTTTTAAATTAAAAATGAAGTTTTAAATCAATCTAAAGTATATATGAGTAAACTTGGT
CTGACAGTTACCAATGCTTAATCAGTGAGGCACCTATCTCAGCGATCTGTCTATTTCGTTCATCCATAGT
TGCCTGACTCCCCGTCGTGTAGATAACTACGATACGGGAGGGCTTACCATCTGGCCCCAGTGCTGCAATG
ATACCGCGAGACCCACGCTCACCGGCTCCAGATTTATCAGCAATAAACCAGCCAGCCGGAAGGGCCGAGC
GCAGAAGTGGTCCTGCAACTTTATCCGCCTCCATCCAGTCTATTAATTGTTGCCGGGAAGCTAGAGTAAG
TAGTTCGCCAGTTAATAGTTTGCGCAACGTTGTTGCCATTGCTACAGGCATCGTGGTGTCACGCTCGTCG
TTTGGTATGGCTTCATTCAGCTCCGGTTCCCAACGATCAAGGCGAGTTACATGATCCCCCATGTTGTGCA
AAAAAGCGGTTAGCTCCTTCGGTCCTCCGATCGTTGTCAGAAGTAAGTTGGCCGCAGTGTTATCACTCAT
GGTTATGGCAGCACTGCATAATTCTCTTACTGTCATGCCATCCGTAAGATGCTTTTCTGTGACTGGTGAG
TACTCAACCAAGTCATTCTGAGAATAGTGTATGCGGCGACCGAGTTGCTCTTGCCCGGCGTCAATACGGG
ATAATACCGCGCCACATAGCAGAACTTTAAAAGTGCTCATCATTGGAAAACGTTCTTCGGGGCGAAAACT
CTCAAGGATCTTACCGCTGTTGAGATCCAGTTCGATGTAACCCACTCGTGCACCCAACTGATCTTCAGCA
TCTTTTACTTTCACCAGCGTTTCTGGGTGAGCAAAAACAGGAAGGCAAAATGCCGCAAAAAAGGGAATAA
GGGCGACACGGAAATGTTGAATACTCATACTCTTCCTTTTTCAATATTATTGAAGCATTTATCAGGGTTA
TTGTCTCATGAGCGGATACATATTTGAATGTATTTAGAAAAATAAACAAATAGGGGTTCCGCGCACATTT
CCCCGAAAAGTGCCACCTGACGTC
Features (pLannotate 1.2.2; 21 found; start..end, strand, type, name):
     28..80      -  misc_feature   bom (fragment): basis of mobility region from pBR322
    235..614     +  enhancer       CMV enhancer: human cytomegalovirus immediate early enhancer
    615..818     +  promoter       CMV promoter: human cytomegalovirus (CMV) immediate early promoter
    814..847     +  LTR            5' LTR (truncated) (fragment): truncated 5' long terminal repeat (LTR) from HIV-1
    863..881     +  promoter       T7 promoter: promoter for bacteriophage T7 RNA polymerase
    967..987     +  CDS            FLAG (fragment): FLAG® epitope tag, followed by an enterokinase cleavage site
   1024..3600    +  CDS            AGO2 (sequence partly withheld): AGO2_HUMAN - Also known as EIF2C2. Experimental evidence at protein level: Swiss-Prot protein existence level 1. Required for RNA-mediated gene silencing (RNAi) by the RNA- induced silencing complex (RISC). The 'minimal RISC' appears to include AGO2 bound to a short guide RNA such as a microRNA (miRNA) or short interfering RNA (siRNA). These guide RNAs direct RISC to complementary mRNAs that are targets for RISC-mediated gene silencing. The precise mechanism of gene silencing depends on the degree of complementarity between the miRNA or siRNA and its target. Binding of RISC to a perfectly comp
   3680..3904    +  polyA_signal   bGH poly(A) signal: bovine growth hormone polyadenylation signal
   3908..3929    +  promoter       SV40 promoter (fragment): SV40 enhancer and early promoter
   3950..4378    +  rep_origin     f1 ori (sequence partly withheld): f1 bacteriophage origin of replication; arrow indicates direction of (+) strand synthesis
   4392..4721    +  promoter       SV40 promoter: SV40 enhancer and early promoter
   4788..5579    +  CDS            neo: KKA2_KLEPN - Also known as kan, nptII. Experimental evidence at protein level: Swiss-Prot protein existence level 1. Resistance to kanamycin, neomycin, paromomycin, ribostamycin, butirosin and gentamicin B. From Klebsiella pneumoniae.
   5603..5761    +  CDS            ble (fragment): BLE_KLEPN - Experimental evidence at protein level: Swiss-Prot protein existence level 1. Binding protein with a strong affinity to the bleomycin family of antibiotics. Binds to CL990; an antimitotic-antibiotic compound. From Klebsiella pneumoniae.
   5756..5877    +  polyA_signal   SV40 poly(A) signal: SV40 polyadenylation signal
   5950..5966    -  protein_bind   lac operator: The lac repressor binds to the lac operator to inhibit transcription in E. coli. This inhibition can be relieved by adding lactose or isopropyl-β-D-thiogalactopyranoside (IPTG). lac repressor encoded by lacI
   5974..6004    -  promoter       lac promoter: promoter for the E. coli lac operon
   6019..6040    -  protein_bind   CAP binding site: CAP binding activates transcription in the presence of cAMP. E. coli catabolite activator protein
   6053..6145    -  CDS            lacI (fragment): lac repressor; lacI; The lac repressor binds to the lac operator to inhibit transcription in E. coli. This inhibition can be relieved by adding lactose or isopropyl-β-D-thiogalactopyranoside (IPTG).
   6328..6916    -  rep_origin     ori: high-copy-number ColE1/pMB1/pBR322/pUC origin of replication
   7087..7947    -  CDS            AmpR: β-lactamase; bla; confers resistance to ampicillin, carbenicillin, and related antibiotics
   7948..8052    -  promoter       AmpR promoter: bla
