[The description below was written by a language model from this plasmid's Addgene catalogue record and pLannotate feature annotations shown in this document.]
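Description:
pcDNA3.1+_FH-AGO2-5xE is a mammalian expression plasmid of about 8.1 kb built on the Invitrogen pcDNA3.1+ backbone. It is propagated in E. coli through a high-copy ColE1/pUC-type origin and selected with ampicillin via the β-lactamase gene and its own promoter. The backbone also carries an f1 phage origin and an SV40 early promoter-driven neomycin phosphotransferase cassette with an SV40 polyadenylation signal, which allows G418 selection of stably transfected mammalian cells. Several short annotated fragments (bom, truncated HIV-1 LTR, ble, lacI and lac promoter/operator remnants) appear to be backbone residue or partial sequence matches rather than functional parts of the design.

The payload is human AGO2 (Argonaute 2, also known as EIF2C2), the core protein of the RNA-induced silencing complex that uses microRNA or siRNA guides to silence target mRNAs. Transcription is driven by the CMV immediate-early enhancer and promoter and terminated by the bovine growth hormone polyadenylation signal. A T7 promoter upstream of the insert allows in vitro transcription. The protein carries an N-terminal FLAG-HA tandem tag for detection and affinity purification; the feature table annotates only the FLAG portion, upstream of the AGO2 coding region.

The insert bears five substitutions, S824E, S828E, T830E, S831E and S834E (5xE), which replace a C-terminal cluster of serine and threonine residues with glutamate, a change commonly used to mimic constitutive phosphorylation. In line with the associated study of an Argonaute phosphorylation cycle in microRNA-mediated silencing, the construct is suited to testing how phosphorylation at these sites affects AGO2 function in transfected cells. The cloning sites are not recorded.
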