Addgene plasmid #92008: pcDNA3.1+_FH-AGO2-5xE
Purpose: Expresses FLAG-HA-AGO2 [S824E, S828E, T830E, S831E, S834E (5xE)]
Depositing lab: Joshua Mendell. Depositing organization: University of Texas Southwestern Medical Center. Publication: An Argonaute phosphorylation cycle promotes microRNA-mediated silencing. Golden RJ, Chen B, Li T, Braun J, Manjunath H, Chen X, Wu J, Schmid V, Chang TC, Kopp F, Ramirez-Martinez A, Tagliabracci VS, Chen ZJ, Xie Y, Mendell JT. Nature. 2017 Feb 9;542(7640):197-202. doi: 10.1038/nature21025. Epub 2017 Jan 23. PubMed 28114302.
Backbone
  Vector backbone: pcDNA3.1+
  Backbone manufacturer: Invitrogen
  Vector type: Mammalian Expression
Growth in bacteria
  Bacterial resistance: Ampicillin, 100 μg/mL
  Growth temperature: 37°C
  Growth strain: DH5alpha
  Copy number: High Copy
Gene/Insert
  Gene/Insert name: AGO2
  Species: H. sapiens (human)
  Mutation: S824E, S828E, T830E, S831E, S834E (5xE)
  Entrez Gene: AGO2 (a.k.a. CASC7, EIF2C2, LESKRES, LINC00980, PPD, Q10)
  Tag / fusion protein: FLAG-HA (N terminal on insert)
  Cloning method: Restriction Enzyme; 5′ cloning site Unknown (unknown if destroyed); 3′ cloning site Unknown (unknown if destroyed)
Resource information
  A portion of this plasmid was derived from a plasmid made by: The parental AGO2 sequence used for this construct was amplified from a Thomas Tuschl lab plasmid (Addgene plasmid # 10822).
Terms and licenses: Academic/Nonprofit Terms; Industry Terms: Not Available to Industry
How to cite: pcDNA3.1+_FH-AGO2-5xE was a gift from Joshua Mendell (Addgene plasmid # 92008 ; http://n2t.net/addgene:92008 ; RRID:Addgene_92008)
